>Addgene plasmid #130218 | pRDAX-EMMI-010 BsaI//(A)-Esp3I-SacB-Esp3I-(Z)//BsaI | depositor full sequence | sequence record 249596 | Full Sequence
TGTAATCACCTGGCTCACCTTCGGGTGGGCCTTTCTGCGTTGCTGGCGTTTTTCCATAGGCTCCGCCCCC
CTGACGAGCATCACAAAAATCGATGCTCAAGTCAGAGGTGGCGAAACCCGACAGGACTATAAAGATACCA
GGCGTTTCCCCCTGGAAGCTCCCTCGTGCGCTCTCCTGTTCCGACCCTGCCGCTTACCGGATACCTGTCC
GCCTTTCTCCCTTCGGGAAGCGTGGCGCTTTCTCATAGCTCACGCTGTAGGTATCTCAGTTCGGTGTAGG
TCGTTCGCTCCAAGCTGGGCTGTGTGCACGAACCCCCCGTTCAGCCCGACCGCTGCGCCTTATCCGGTAA
CTATCGTCTTGAGTCCAACCCGGTAAGACACGACTTATCGCCACTGGCAGCAGCCACTGGTAACAGGATT
AGCAGAGCGAGGTATGTAGGCGGTGCTACAGAGTTCTTGAAGTGGTGGCCTAACTACGGCTACACTAGAA
GAACAGTATTTGGTATCTGCGCTCTGCTGAAGCCAGTTACCTCGGAAAAAGAGTTGGTAGCTCTTGATCC
GGCAAACAAACCACCGCTGGTAGCGGTGGTTTTTTTGTTTGCAAGCAGCAGATTACGCGCAGAAAAAAAG
GATCTCAAGAAGATCCTTTGATTTTCTACCGAAGAAAGGCCCACCCGTGAAGGTGAGCCAGTGAGTTGAT
TGCAGTCCAGTTACGCTGGAGTCTGAGGCTCGTCCTGAATGGGTCTCTAGAGACGTCGCAGCGGACACTT
CGCGATCCTTTTTAACCCATCACATATACCTGCCGTTCACTATTATTTAGTGAAATGAGATATTATGATA
TTTTCTGAATTGTGATTAAAAAGGCAACTTTATGCCCATGCAACAGAAACTATAAAAAATACAGAGAATG
AAAAGAAACAGATAGATTTTTTAGTTCTTTAGGCCCGTAGTCTGCAAATCCTTTTATGATTTTCTATCAA
ACAAAAGAGGAAAATAGACCAGTTGCAATCCAAACGAGAGTCTAATAGAATGAGGTCGAAAAGTAAATCG
CGCGGGTTTGTTACTGATAAAGCAGGCAAGACCTAAAATGTGTAAAGGGCAAAGTGTATACTTTGGCGTC
ACCCCTTACATATTTTAGGTCTTTTTTTATTGTGCGTAACTAACTTGCCATCTTCAAACAGGAGGGCTGG
AAGAAGCAGACCGCTAACACAGTACATAAAAAAGGAGACATGAACGATGAACATCAAAAAGTTTGCAAAA
CAAGCAACAGTATTAACCTTTACTACCGCACTGCTGGCAGGAGGCGCAACTCAAGCGTTTGCGAAAGAAA
CGAACCAAAAGCCATATAAGGAAACATACGGCATTTCCCATATTACACGCCATGATATGCTGCAAATCCC
TGAACAGCAAAAAAATGAAAAATATCAAGTTCCTGAATTCGATTCGTCCACAATTAAAAATATCTCTTCT
GCAAAAGGCCTGGACGTTTGGGACAGCTGGCCATTACAAAACGCTGACGGCACTGTCGCAAACTATCACG
GCTACCACATCGTCTTTGCATTAGCCGGAGATCCTAAAAATGCGGATGACACATCGATTTACATGTTCTA
TCAAAAAGTCGGCGAAACTTCTATTGACAGCTGGAAAAACGCTGGCCGCGTCTTTAAAGACAGCGACAAA
TTCGATGCAAATGATTCTATCCTAAAAGACCAAACACAAGAATGGTCAGGTTCAGCCACATTTACATCTG
ACGGAAAAATCCGTTTATTCTACACTGATTTCTCCGGTAAACATTACGGCAAACAAACACTGACAACTGC
ACAAGTTAACGTATCAGCATCAGACAGCTCTTTGAACATCAACGGTGTAGAGGATTATAAATCAATCTTT
GACGGTGACGGAAAAACGTATCAAAATGTACAGCAGTTCATCGATGAAGGCAACTACAGCTCAGGCGACA
ACCATACGCTGAGAGATCCTCACTACGTAGAAGATAAAGGCCACAAATACTTAGTATTTGAAGCAAACAC
TGGAACTGAAGATGGCTACCAAGGCGAAGAATCTTTATTTAACAAAGCATACTATGGCAAAAGCACATCA
TTCTTCCGTCAAGAAAGTCAAAAACTTCTGCAAAGCGATAAAAAACGCACGGCTGAGTTAGCAAACGGCG
CTCTCGGTATGATTGAGCTAAACGATGATTACACACTGAAAAAAGTGATGAAACCGCTGATTGCATCTAA
CACAGTAACAGATGAAATTGAACGCGCGAACGTCTTTAAAATGAACGGCAAATGGTACCTGTTCACTGAC
TCCCGCGGATCAAAAATGACGATTGACGGCATTACGTCTAACGATATTTACATGCTTGGTTATGTTTCTA
ATTCTTTAACTGGCCCATACAAGCCGCTGAACAAAACTGGCCTTGTGTTAAAAATGGATCTTGATCCTAA
CGATGTAACCTTTACTTACTCACACTTCGCTGTACCTCAAGCGAAAGGAAACAATGTCGTGATTACAAGC
TATATGACAAACAGAGGATTCTACGCAGACAAACAATCAACGTTTGCGCCAAGCTTCCTGCTGAACATCA
AAGGCAAGAAAACATCTGTTGTCAAAGACAGCATCCTTGAACAAGGACAATTAACAGTTAACAAATAAAA
ACGCAAAAGAAAATGCCGATATCCTATTGGCATTTTCTTTTATTTCTTATCAACATAAAGGTGAATCCCA
TAGGGCAGGAGCTAAGGAAGCTAAAATGGAGAAAAAAATCACTGGATATACCACCGTTGATATATCCCAA
TGGCATCGTAAAGAACATTTTGAGGCATTTCAGTCAGTTGCTCAATGTACCTATAACCAGACCGTTCAGC
TGGATATTACGGCCTTTTTAAAGACCGTAAAGAAAAATAAGCACAAGTTTTATCCGGCCTTTATTCACAT
TCTTGCCCGCCTGATGAATGCTCATCCGGAATTCCGTATGGCAATGAAAGACGGTGAGCTGGTGATATGG
GATAGTGTTCACCCTTGTTACACCGTTTTCCATGAGCAAACTGAAACGTTTTCATCGCTCTGGAGTGAAT
ACCACGACGATTTCCGGCAGTTTCTACACATATATTCGCAAGATGTGGCGTGTTACGGTGAAAACCTGGC
CTATTTCCCTAAAGGGTTTATTGAGAATATGTTTTTCGTGTCAGCCAATCCCTGGGTGAGTTTCACCAGT
TTTGATTTAAACGTGGCCAATATGGACAACTTCTTCGCCCCCGTTTTCACCATGGGCAAATATTATACGC
AAGGCGACAAGGTGCTGATGCCGCTGGCGATTCAGGTTCATCATGCCGTTTGTGATGGCTTCCATGTCGG
CAGAATGCTTAATGAATTACAACAGTACTGCGATGAGTGGCAGGGCGGGGCGTAATTCCCGGCCAGGACC
CAACGCTGCCCGAGATGCGCCGCGTGCGGCTGCTGGAGATGGCGGACGCGATGGATATGTTCTGCCAAGG
GTTGGTTTGCGCATTCACAGTTCTCCGCAAGAATTGATTGGCTCCAATTCTTGGAGTGGTGAATCCGTTA
GCGAGGTGCCGCCGGCTTCCATGCTCGGAAAGCCGCACGACGTCTCTAGAGACCTTTAAATCATACCTGA
CCTCCATAGCAGAAAGTCAAAAGCCTCCGACCGGAGGCTTTTGACTTGATCGGCACGTAAGAGGTTCCAA
CTTTCACCATAATGAAATAAGATCACTACCGGGCGTATTTTTTGAGTTATCGAGATTTTCAGGAGCTAAG
GAAGCTAAAATGAGCCATATTCAACGGGAAACGTCTTGCTCGAGGCCGCGATTAAATTCCAACATGGATG
CTGATTTATATGGGTATAAATGGGCTCGCGATAATGTCGGGCAATCAGGTGCGACAATCTATCGATTGTA
TGGGAAGCCCGATGCGCCAGAGTTGTTTCTGAAACATGGCAAAGGTAGCGTTGCCAATGATGTTACAGAT
GAGATGGTCAGGCTAAACTGGCTGACGGAATTTATGCCTCTTCCGACCATCAAGCATTTTATCCGTACTC
CTGATGATGCATGGTTACTCACCACTGCGATCCCAGGGAAAACAGCATTCCAGGTATTAGAAGAATATCC
TGATTCAGGTGAAAATATTGTTGATGCGCTGGCAGTGTTCCTGCGCCGGTTGCATTCGATTCCTGTTTGT
AATTGTCCTTTTAACGGCGATCGCGTATTTCGCCTCGCTCAGGCGCAATCACGAATGAATAACGGTTTGG
TTGGTGCGAGTGATTTTGATGACGAGCGTAATGGCTGGCCTGTTGAACAAGTCTGGAAAGAAATGCATAA
GCTTTTGCCATTCTCACCGGATTCAGTCGTCACTCATGGTGATTTCTCACTTGATAACCTTATTTTTGAC
GAGGGGAAATTAATAGGTTGTATTGATGTTGGACGAGTCGGAATCGCAGACCGATACCAGGATCTTGCCA
TCCTATGGAACTGCCTCGGTGAGTTTTCTCCTTCATTACAGAAACGGCTTTTTCAAAAATATGGTATTGA
TAATCCTGATATGAATAAATTGCAGTTTCACTTGATGCTCGATGAGTTTTTCTAATGAGGGCCCAAA
Features (pLannotate 1.2.2; 10 found; start..end, strand, type, name):
     12..39      +  terminator     T7Te terminator: phage T7 early transcription terminator
     51..638     -  rep_origin     ori: high-copy-number ColE1/pMB1/pBR322/pUC origin of replication
    660..689     -  terminator     T3Te terminator: phage T3 early transcription terminator
    791..1236    +  promoter       sacB promoter: sacR; sacB promoter and control region
   1237..2658    +  CDS            SacB: secreted levansucrase that renders bacterial growth sensitive to sucrose; Bacillus subtilis sacB; negative selection marker
   2736..2755    +  promoter       cat promoter (fragment): promoter of the E. coli cat gene encoding chloramphenicol acetyltransferase
   2756..3412    +  CDS            cat: CAT_ECOLX - Experimental evidence at protein level: Swiss-Prot protein existence level 1. This enzyme is an effector of chloramphenicol resistance in bacteria. From Escherichia coli. This protein is used as a marker in many commonly used cloning vectors, such as pACYC184.
   3655..3686    +  terminator     tonB terminator: bidirectional E. coli tonB-P14 transcription terminator
   3687..3789    +  promoter       cat promoter: promoter of the E. coli cat gene encoding chloramphenicol acetyltransferase
   3790..4605    +  CDS            KanR: aminoglycoside phosphotransferase; aph(3')-Ia; confers resistance to kanamycin in bacteria or G418 (Geneticin®) in eukaryotes
