[The description below was written by a language model from this plasmid's Addgene catalogue record and pLannotate feature annotations shown in this document.]
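Description:
pRDAX-EMMI-010 BsaI//(A)-Esp3I-SacB-Esp3I-(Z)//BsaI is a custom-built, 4.6 kb synthetic-biology plasmid deposited as an extension to the EMMA modular assembly kit. It is maintained in E. coli at high copy from a ColE1/pUC-type origin and is selected with kanamycin through an aph(3')-Ia (KanR) gene driven by a cat promoter. Short phage T7 and T3 early terminators flank the origin, and a bidirectional tonB terminator sits upstream of the KanR cassette, insulating the backbone functions from the cloning region.

The payload is a counter-selectable stuffer. It contains the Bacillus subtilis sacB gene with its native sacR promoter and control region, encoding secreted levansucrase, which makes the bacterial host sensitive to sucrose. Immediately downstream, the annotation also finds a chloramphenicol acetyltransferase (cat) coding sequence behind a cat promoter fragment. The catalogue entry does not mention this element and lists only kanamycin resistance.

The construct name indicates the layout, although the type IIS sites themselves are not annotated in the feature table. It places the SacB cassette between Esp3I sites adjacent to the "A" and "Z" fusion positions, with BsaI sites outside these. This arrangement suggests a Golden Gate-style receiver in which Esp3I digestion releases the stuffer so that parts can be assembled between the A and Z overhangs. Clones that retain sacB could then be eliminated on sucrose, and the finished unit could be excised with BsaI for a further assembly step. The record does not spell out this workflow, giving only "EMMA kit extension" as the purpose, and the cloning sites used to build the plasmid are listed as unknown.
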