Addgene plasmid #130218: pRDAX-EMMI-010 BsaI//(A)-Esp3I-SacB-Esp3I-(Z)//BsaI
Purpose: EMMA Kit # 1000000119 extension
Depositing lab: Gary Lewin. Depositing organization: Max-Delbrueck-Centrum fuer Molekulare Medizin (MDC).
Backbone
  Vector backbone: custom built
  Vector type: Synthetic Biology
Growth in bacteria
  Bacterial resistance: Kanamycin, 50 μg/mL
  Growth temperature: 37°C
  Growth strain: DH5alpha
  Copy number: High Copy
Gene/Insert
  Gene/Insert name: SacB
  Species: bacterial
  Cloning method: Restriction Enzyme; 5′ cloning site unknown (unknown if destroyed); 3′ cloning site unknown (unknown if destroyed)
Terms and licenses: Academic/Nonprofit Terms; Industry Terms: Not Available to Industry
How to cite: pRDAX-EMMI-010 BsaI//(A)-Esp3I-SacB-Esp3I-(Z)//BsaI was a gift from Gary Lewin (Addgene plasmid # 130218 ; http://n2t.net/addgene:130218 ; RRID:Addgene_130218)
